>Addgene plasmid #135295 | pHAGE-mt-mKeima-P2A-FRB-Fis1 | addgene full sequence | sequence record 270330 | Addgene NGS Result
TGGAAGGGCTAATTCACTCCCAAAGAAGACAAGATATCCTTGATCTGTGGATCTACCACACACAAGGCTA
CTTCCCTGATTAGCAGAACTACACACCAGGGCCAGGGGTCAGATATCCACTGACCTTTGGATGGTGCTAC
AAGCTAGTACCAGTTGAGCCAGATAAGGTAGAAGAGGCCAATAAAGGAGAGAACACCAGCTTGTTACACC
CTGTGAGCCTGCATGGGATGGATGACCCGGAGAGAGAAGTGTTAGAGTGGAGGTTTGACAGCCGCCTAGC
ATTTCATCACGTGGCCCGAGAGCTGCATCCGGAGTACTTCAAGAACTGCTGATATCGAGCTTGCTACAAG
GGACTTTCCGCTGGGGACTTTCCAGGGAGGCGTGGCCTGGGCGGGACTGGGGAGTGGCGAGCCCTCAGAT
CCTGCATATAAGCAGCTGCTTTTTGCCTGTACTGGGTCTCTCTGGTTAGACCAGATCTGAGCCTGGGAGC
TCTCTGGCTAACTAGGGAACCCACTGCTTAAGCCTCAATAAAGCTTGCCTTGAGTGCTTCAAGTAGTGTG
TGCCCGTCTGTTGTGTGACTCTGGTAACTAGAGATCCCTCAGACCCTTTTAGTCAGTGTGGAAAATCTCT
AGCAGTGGCGCCCGAACAGGGACTTGAAAGCGAAAGGGAAACCAGAGGAGCTCTCTCGACGCAGGACTCG
GCTTGCTGAAGCGCGCACGGCAAGAGGCGAGGGGCGGCGACTGGTGAGTACGCCAAAAATTTTGACTAGC
GGAGGCTAGAAGGAGAGAGATGGGTGCGAGAGCGTCAGTATTAAGCGGGGGAGAATTAGATCGCGATGGG
AAAAAATTCGGTTAAGGCCAGGGGGAAAGAAAAAATATAAATTAAAACATATAGTATGGGCAAGCAGGGA
GCTAGAACGATTCGCAGTTAATCCTGGCCTGTTAGAAACATCAGAAGGCTGTAGACAAATACTGGGACAG
CTACAACCATCCCTTCAGACAGGATCAGAAGAACTTAGATCATTATATAATACAGTAGCAACCCTCTATT
GTGTGCATCAAAGGATAGAGATAAAAGACACCAAGGAAGCTTTAGACAAGATAGAGGAAGAGCAAAACAA
AAGTAAGACCACCGCACAGCAAGCGGCCGGCCGCTGATCTTCAGACCTGGAGGAGGAGATATGAGGGACA
ATTGGAGAAGTGAATTATATAAATATAAAGTAGTAAAAATTGAACCATTAGGAGTAGCACCCACCAAGGC
AAAGAGAAGAGTGGTGCAGAGAGAAAAAAGAGCAGTGGGAATAGGAGCTTTGTTCCTTGGGTTCTTGGGA
GCAGCAGGAAGCACTATGGGCGCAGCGTCAATGACGCTGACGGTACAGGCCAGACAATTATTGTCTGGTA
TAGTGCAGCAGCAGAACAATTTGCTGAGGGCTATTGAGGCGCAACAGCATCTGTTGCAACTCACAGTCTG
GGGCATCAAGCAGCTCCAGGCAAGAATCCTGGCTGTGGAAAGATACCTAAAGGATCAACAGCTCCTGGGG
ATTTGGGGTTGCTCTGGAAAACTCATTTGCACCACTGCTGTGCCTTGGAATGCTAGTTGGAGTAATAAAT
CTCTGGAACAGATTTGGAATCACACGACCTGGATGGAGTGGGACAGAGAAATTAACAATTACACAAGCTT
AATACACTCCTTAATTGAAGAATCGCAAAACCAGCAAGAAAAGAATGAACAAGAATTATTGGAATTAGAT
AAATGGGCAAGTTTGTGGAATTGGTTTAACATAACAAATTGGCTGTGGTATATAAAATTATTCATAATGA
TAGTAGGAGGCTTGGTAGGTTTAAGAATAGTTTTTGCTGTACTTTCTATAGTGAATAGAGTTAGGCAGGG
ATATTCACCATTATCGTTTCAGACCCACCTCCCAACCCCGAGGGGACCCGACAGGCCCGAAGGAATAGAA
GAAGAAGGTGGAGAGAGAGACAGAGACAGATCCATTCGATTAGTGAACGGATCTCGACGGTATCGCCGAA
TTAATTCACAAATGGCAGTATTCATCCACAATTTTAAAAGAAAAGGGGGGATTGGGGGGTACAGTGCAGG
GGAAAGAATAGTAGACATAATAGCAACAGACATACAAACTAAAGAATTACAAAAACAAATTACAAAAATT
CAAAATTTTCGGGTTTATTACAGGGACAGCAGAGATCCAGTTTGGACTAGTGGAGTTCCGCGTTACATAA
CTTACGGTAAATGGCCCGCCTGGCTGACCGCCCAACGACCCCCGCCCATTGACGTCAATAATGACGTATG
TTCCCATAGTAACGCCAATAGGGACTTTCCATTGACGTCAATGGGTGGAGTATTTACGGTAAACTGCCCA
CTTGGCAGTACATCAAGTGTATCATATGCCAAGTACGCCCCCTATTGACGTCAATGACGGTAAATGGCCC
GCCTGGCATTATGCCCAGTACATGACCTTATGGGACTTTCCTACTTGGCAGTACATCTACGTATTAGTCA
TCGCTATTACCATGGTGATGCGGTTTTGGCAGTACATCAATGGGCGTGGATAGCGGTTTGACTCACGGGG
ATTTCCAAGTCTCCACCCCATTGACGTCAATGGGAGTTTGTTTTGGCACCAAAATCAACGGGACTTTCCA
AAATGTCGTAACAACTCCGCCCCATTGACGCAAATGGGCGGTAGGCGTGTACGGTGGGAGGTCTATATAA
GCAGAGCTCGTTTAGTGAACCGTCAGATCGCCTGGAGACGCCATCCACGCTGTTTTGACCTCCATAGAAG
ACACCGGCGGCCGCCACCATGTCCGTCCTGACGCCGCTGCTGCTGCGGGGCTTGACAGGCTCGGCCCGGC
GGCTCCCAGTGCCGCGCGCCAAGATCCATTCGTTGCCGCCGGAGGGGAAGCTCGGGGGATCCGCCATGGT
GAGCGTGATCGCCAAGCAGATGACCTACAAGGTGTACATGAGCGGCACCGTGAACGGCCACTACTTCGAG
GTGGAGGGCGACGGCAAGGGCAAGCCCTACGAGGGCGAGCAGACCGTGAAGCTGACCGTGACCAAGGGTG
GCCCCCTGCCCTTCGCCTGGGACATCCTGAGCCCCCAGCTCCAGTACGGCAGCATCCCCTTCACCAAGTA
CCCCGAGGACATCCCCGACTACTTCAAGCAGAGCTTCCCCGAGGGCTACACCTGGGAGCGCAGCATGAAC
TTCGAGGACGGCGCCGTGTGCACCGTGAGCAACGACAGCAGCATCCAGGGCAACTGCTTCATCTACAACG
TGAAGATCAGCGGCGAGAACTTCCCCCCCAACGGCCCCGTGATGCAGAAGAAGACCCAGGGCTGGGAGCC
CAGCACCGAGCGCCTGTTCGCCCGCGACGGAATGCTGATCGGCAACGACTACATGGCCCTGAAGCTGGAG
GGCGGCGGCCACTACCTGTGCGAGTTCAAGAGCACCTACAAGGCCAAGAAGCCCGTGAGGATGCCCGGCC
GCCACGAGATCGACCGCAAGCTGGACGTGACCAGCCACAACCGCGACTACACCAGCGTGGAGCAGTGCGA
GATCGCCATCGCCCGCCACTCCCTGCTGGGCGCTAGCGGAAGCGGAGCTACTAACTTCAGCCTGCTGAAG
CAGGCTGGAGACGTGGAGGAGAACCCTGGACCTCTCGAGATGGCTTCTAGAATCCTCTGGCATGAGATGT
GGCATGAAGGCCTGGAAGAGGCATCTCGTTTGTACTTTGGGGAAAGGAACGTGAAAGGCATGTTTGAGGT
GCTGGAGCCCTTGCATGCTATGATGGAACGGGGCCCCCAGACTCTGAAGGAAACATCCTTTAATCAGGCC
TATGGTCGAGATTTAATGGAGGCCCAAGAGTGGTGCAGGAAGTACATGAAATCAGGGAATGTCAAGGACC
TCCTCCAAGCCTGGGACCTCTATTATCATGTGTTCCGACGAATCTCAAAGACTAGTTACGTCCGCGGGTT
GCTGCAGACAGAGCCCCAGAACAACCAGGCCAAGGAACTGGAGCGGCTCATTGACAAGGCCATGAAGAAA
GATGGACTCGTGGGCATGGCCATCGTGGGAGGCATGGCCCTGGGTGTGGCGGGACTGGCCGGACTCATCG
GACTTGCTGTGTCCAAGTCCAAATCCTGAACGCGTGGATCCTAATCAACCTCTGGATTACAAAATTTGTG
AAAGATTGACTGGTATTCTTAACTATGTTGCTCCTTTTACGCTATGTGGATACGCTGCTTTAATGCCTTT
GTATCATGCTATTGCTTCCCGTATGGCTTTCATTTTCTCCTCCTTGTATAAATCCTGGTTGCTGTCTCTT
TATGAGGAGTTGTGGCCCGTTGTCAGGCAACGTGGCGTGGTGTGCACTGTGTTTGCTGACGCAACCCCCA
CTGGTTGGGGCATTGCCACCACCTGTCAGCTCCTTTCCGGGACTTTCGCTTTCCCCCTCCCTATTGCCAC
GGCGGAACTCATCGCCGCCTGCCTTGCCCGCTGCTGGACAGGGGCTCGGCTGTTGGGCACTGACAATTCC
GTGGTGTTGTCGGGGAAATCATCGTCCTTTCCTTGGCTGCTCGCCTGTGTTGCCACCTGGATTCTGCGCG
GGACGTCCTTCTGCTACGTCCCTTCGGCCCTCAATCCAGCGGACCTTCCTTCCCGCGGCCTGCTGCCGGC
TCTGCGGCCTCTTCCGCGTCTTCGCCTTCGCCCTCAGACGAGTCGGATCTCCCTTTGGGCCGCCTCCCCG
CCTGAGATCCTTTAAGACCAATGACTTACAAGGCAGCTGTAGATCTTAGCCACTTTTTAAAAGAAAAGGG
GGGACTGGAAGGGCTAATTCACTCCCAACGAAGACAAGATCTGCTTTTTGCTTGTACTGGGTCTCTCTGG
TTAGACCAGATCTGAGCCTGGGAGCTCTCTGGCTAACTAGGGAACCCACTGCTTAAGCCTCAATAAAGCT
TGCCTTGAGTGCTTCAAGTAGTGTGTGCCCGTCTGTTGTGTGACTCTGGTAACTAGAGATCCCTCAGACC
CTTTTAGTCAGTGTGGAAAATCTCTAGCAGTAGTAGTTCATGTCATCTTATTATTCAGTATTTATAACTT
GCAAAGAAATGAATATCAGAGAGTGAGAGGCCCGGGTTAATTAAGGAAAGGGCTAGATCATTCTTGAAGA
CGAAAGGGCCTCGTGATACGCCTATTTTTATAGGTTAATGTCATGATAATAATGGTTTCTTAGACGTCAG
GTGGCACTTTTCGGGGAAATGTGCGCGGAACCCCTATTTGTTTATTTTTCTAAATACATTCAAATATGTA
TCCGCTCATGAGACAATAACCCTGATAAATGCTTCAATAATATTGAAAAAGGAAGAGTATGAGTATTCAA
CATTTCCGTGTCGCCCTTATTCCCTTTTTTGCGGCATTTTGCCTTCCTGTTTTTGCTCACCCAGAAACGC
TGGTGAAAGTAAAAGATGCTGAAGATCAGTTGGGTGCACGAGTGGGTTACATCGAACTGGATCTCAACAG
CGGTAAGATCCTTGAGAGTTTTCGCCCCGAAGAACGTTTTCCAATGATGAGCACTTTTAAAGTTCTGCTA
TGTGGCGCGGTATTATCCCGTGTTGACGCCGGGCAAGAGCAACTCGGTCGCCGCATACACTATTCTCAGA
ATGACTTGGTTGAGTACTCACCAGTCACAGAAAAGCATCTTACGGATGGCATGACAGTAAGAGAATTATG
CAGTGCTGCCATAACCATGAGTGATAACACTGCGGCCAACTTACTTCTGACAACGATCGGAGGACCGAAG
GAGCTAACCGCTTTTTTGCACAACATGGGGGATCATGTAACTCGCCTTGATCGTTGGGAACCGGAGCTGA
ATGAAGCCATACCAAACGACGAGCGTGACACCACGATGCCTGTAGCAATGGCAACAACGTTGCGCAAACT
ATTAACTGGCGAACTACTTACTCTAGCTTCCCGGCAACAATTAATAGACTGGATGGAGGCGGATAAAGTT
GCAGGACCACTTCTGCGCTCGGCCCTTCCGGCTGGCTGGTTTATTGCTGATAAATCTGGAGCCGGTGAGC
GTGGGTCTCGCGGTATCATTGCAGCACTGGGGCCAGATGGTAAGCCCTCCCGTATCGTAGTTATCTACAC
GACGGGGAGTCAGGCAACTATGGATGAACGAAATAGACAGATCGCTGAGATAGGTGCCTCACTGATTAAG
CATTGGTAACTGTCAGACCAAGTTTACTCATATATACTTTAGATTGATTTAAAACTTCATTTTTAATTTA
AAAGGATCTAGGTGAAGATCCTTTTTGATAATCTCATGACCAAAATCCCTTAACGTGAGTTTTCGTTCCA
CTGAGCGTCAGACCCCGTAGAAAAGATCAAAGGATCTTCTTGAGATCCTTTTTTTCTGCGCGTAATCTGC
TGCTTGCAAACAAAAAAACCACCGCTACCAGCGGTGGTTTGTTTGCCGGATCAAGAGCTACCAACTCTTT
TTCCGAAGGTAACTGGCTTCAGCAGAGCGCAGATACCAAATACTGTTCTTCTAGTGTAGCCGTAGTTAGG
CCACCACTTCAAGAACTCTGTAGCACCGCCTACATACCTCGCTCTGCTAATCCTGTTACCAGTGGCTGCT
GCCAGTGGCGATAAGTCGTGTCTTACCGGGTTGGACTCAAGACGATAGTTACCGGATAAGGCGCAGCGGT
CGGGCTGAACGGGGGGTTCGTGCACACAGCCCAGCTTGGAGCGAACGACCTACACCGAACTGAGATACCT
ACAGCGTGAGCTATGAGAAAGCGCCACGCTTCCCGAAGGGAGAAAGGCGGACAGGTATCCGGTAAGCGGC
AGGGTCGGAACAGGAGAGCGCACGAGGGAGCTTCCAGGGGGAAACGCCTGGTATCTTTATAGTCCTGTCG
GGTTTCGCCACCTCTGACTTGAGCGTCGATTTTTGTGATGCTCGTCAGGGGGGCGGAGCCTATGGAAAAA
CGCCAGCAACGCGGCCTTTTTACGGTTCCTGGCCTTTTGCTGGCCTTTTGCTCACATGTTCTTTCCTGCG
TTATCCCCTGATTCTGTGGATAACCGTATTACCGCCTTTGAGTGAGCTGATACCGCTCGCCGCAGCCGAA
CGACCGAGCGCAGCGAGTCAGTGAGCGAGGAAGCGGAAGAGCGCCCAATACGCAAACCGCCTCTCCCCGC
GCGTTGGCCGATTCATTAATGCAGCAAGCTCATGGCTGACTAATTTTTTTTATTTATGCAGAGGCCGAGG
CCGCCTCGGCCTCTGAGCTATTCCAGAAGTAGTGAGGAGGCTTTTTTGGAGGCCTAGGCTTTTGCAAAAA
GCTCCCCGTGGCACGACAGGTTTCCCGACTGGAAAGCGGGCAGTGAGCGCAACGCAATTAATGTGAGTTA
GCTCACTCATTAGGCACCCCAGGCTTTACACTTTATGCTTCCGGCTCGTATGTTGTGTGGAATTGTGAGC
GGATAACAATTTCACACAGGAAACAGCTATGACATGATTACGAATTTCACAAATAAAGCATTTTTTTCAC
TGCATTCTAGTTGTGGTTTGTCCAAACTCATCAATGTATCTTATCATGTCTGGATCAACTGGATAACTCA
AGCTAACCAAAATCATCCCAAACTTCCCACCCCATACCCTATTACCACTGCCAATTACCTGTGGTTTCAT
TTACTCTAAACCTGTGATTCCTCTGAATTATTTTCATTTTAAAGAAATTGTATTTGTTAAATATGTACTA
CAAACTTAGTAGT
Features (pLannotate 1.2.2; 26 found; start..end, strand, type, name):
    377..634     +  LTR            5' LTR (truncated): truncated 5' long terminal repeat (LTR) from HIV-1
    681..806     +  misc_feature   HIV-1 Ψ: packaging signal of human immunodeficiency virus type 1
    790..1128    +  CDS            HIV-1 gag (fragment): gag protein from human immunodeficiency virus 1; gag
   1303..1536    +  misc_feature   RRE: The Rev response element (RRE) of HIV-1 allows for Rev-dependent mRNA export from the nucleus to the cytoplasm.
   1913..2013    +  CDS            Rev (fragment): human immunodeficiency virus 1 (HIV-1) Rev protein; rev; enhances nuclear export of unspliced and incompletely spliced viral mRNAs
   2062..2179    +  misc_feature   cPPT/CTS: central polypurine tract and central termination sequence of HIV-1
   2231..2534    +  enhancer       CMV enhancer: human cytomegalovirus immediate early enhancer
   2535..2738    +  promoter       CMV promoter: human cytomegalovirus (CMV) immediate early promoter
   2819..2893    +  CDS            COX8 presequence: mitochondrial presequence of human cytochrome c oxidase subunit VIII (Rizutto et al., 1989)
   2936..3601    +  CDS            mKeima: mKeima is a basic (constitutively fluorescent) long stokes shift fluorescent protein published in 2006, derived from Montipora sp. 20. It has high acid sensitivity.
   3692..3970    +  CDS            FRB*: T2098L mutant of FKBP-rapamycin binding domain of human FRAP binds synthetic ligands such as AP21967
   3977..4156    +  CDS            FIS1 (fragment): FIS1_HUMAN - Also known as TTC11. Experimental evidence at protein level: Swiss-Prot protein existence level 1. Involved in the fragmentation of the mitochondrial network and its perinuclear clustering. Plays a minor role in the recruitment and association of the fission mediator dynamin-related protein 1 (DNM1L) to the mitochondrial surface and mitochondrial fission. Can induce cytochrome c release from the mitochondrion to the cytosol, ultimately leading to apoptosis. Also mediates peroxisomal fission. From Homo sapiens (Human).
   4173..4761    +  misc_feature   WPRE: woodchuck hepatitis virus posttranscriptional regulatory element
   4769..4834    +  CDS            nef (fragment): NEF_HV1Z2 - Experimental evidence at protein level: Swiss-Prot protein existence level 1. Extracellular Nef protein targets CD4(+) T-lymphocytes for apoptosis by interacting with CXCR4 surface receptors. From Human immunodeficiency virus type 1 group M subtype D (isolate Z2/CDC-Z34) (HIV-1).
   4836..5069    +  LTR            3' LTR (ΔU3): self-inactivating 3' long terminal repeat (LTR) from HIV-1
   5274..5378    +  promoter       AmpR promoter: bla
   5379..6239    +  CDS            AmpR: β-lactamase; bla; confers resistance to ampicillin, carbenicillin, and related antibiotics
   6410..6998    +  rep_origin     ori: high-copy-number ColE1/pMB1/pBR322/pUC origin of replication
   7181..7235    +  CDS            lacI (fragment): lac repressor; lacI; The lac repressor binds to the lac operator to inhibit transcription in E. coli. This inhibition can be relieved by adding lactose or isopropyl-β-D-thiogalactopyranoside (IPTG).
   7241..7334    +  rep_origin     SV40 ori (fragment): SV40 origin of replication
   7359..7396    +  CDS            lacI (fragment): lac repressor; lacI; The lac repressor binds to the lac operator to inhibit transcription in E. coli. This inhibition can be relieved by adding lactose or isopropyl-β-D-thiogalactopyranoside (IPTG).
   7409..7430    +  protein_bind   CAP binding site: CAP binding activates transcription in the presence of cAMP. E. coli catabolite activator protein
   7445..7475    +  promoter       lac promoter: promoter for the E. coli lac operon
   7483..7499    +  protein_bind   lac operator: The lac repressor binds to the lac operator to inhibit transcription in E. coli. This inhibition can be relieved by adding lactose or isopropyl-β-D-thiogalactopyranoside (IPTG). lac repressor encoded by lacI
   7533..7616    +  polyA_signal   SV40 poly(A) signal (fragment): SV40 polyadenylation signal
   7783..329     +  CDS            nef (fragment) (across the origin): NEF_HV1BR - Experimental evidence at protein level: Swiss-Prot protein existence level 1. Extracellular Nef protein targets CD4(+) T-lymphocytes for apoptosis by interacting with CXCR4 surface receptors (PubMed:14990729). From Human immunodeficiency virus type 1 group M subtype B (isolate BRU/LAI) (HIV-1).
