[The description below was written by a language model from this plasmid's Addgene catalogue record and pLannotate feature annotations shown in this document.]
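Description:
pHAGE-mt-mKeima-P2A-FRB-Fis1 is a 7.8 kb HIV-1-based lentiviral transfer plasmid built on the pHAGE backbone for stable expression in mammalian cells. In bacteria it is maintained through a high-copy ColE1/pUC-type origin and selected with ampicillin via the bla gene. The viral portion carries a truncated 5' LTR, the Ψ packaging signal with a short gag fragment, the Rev response element for Rev-dependent nuclear export of the genomic RNA, the cPPT/CTS element, a WPRE that enhances transcript expression, and a ΔU3 self-inactivating 3' LTR, so the integrated provirus depends on its internal promoter. No mammalian drug-selection marker is annotated in the feature table; short nef, lacI, lac promoter and SV40 fragments appear to be backbone remnants.

The payload is a single open reading frame driven by the CMV enhancer/promoter. It begins with the COX8 mitochondrial presequence fused to mKeima, a long-Stokes-shift, acid-sensitive fluorescent protein, which is thereby directed into the mitochondrial matrix. According to the catalogue entry, a P2A sequence joins this to the second protein, allowing two separate polypeptides to be produced from one transcript; the P2A itself is not annotated but fits the gap between mKeima and FRB. The second product is the FRB domain, annotated as the T2098L variant that binds rapamycin analogues, fused to a fragment of human FIS1, a mitochondrial surface protein. The stated purpose is chemically induced dimerization (CID)-induced mitophagy. In such a design, a dimerizer would recruit a partner protein to FRB on mitochondria, and the pH-dependent mKeima signal would report delivery of mitochondria to acidic lysosomes. The partner construct is not part of this record.
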