Addgene plasmid #135295: pHAGE-mt-mKeima-P2A-FRB-Fis1
Purpose: stably express both mKeima and FRB-Fis1 for CID induced mitophagy in mammalian cells
Depositing lab: Richard Youle. Depositing organization: National Institute of Neurological Disorders and Strokes (NINDS). Publication: Spatiotemporal Control of ULK1 Activation by NDP52 and TBK1 during Selective Autophagy. Vargas JNS, Wang C, Bunker E, Hao L, Maric D, Schiavo G, Randow F, Youle RJ. Mol Cell. 2019 Apr 18;74(2):347-362.e6. doi: 10.1016/j.molcel.2019.02.010. Epub 2019 Mar 7. PubMed 30853401.
Backbone
  Vector backbone: pHAGE
  Backbone size w/o insert (bp): 6436
  Total vector size (bp): 7783
  Vector type: Mammalian Expression, Lentiviral
Growth in bacteria
  Bacterial resistance: Ampicillin, 100 μg/mL
  Growth temperature: 37°C
  Growth strain: NEB Stable
  Copy number: High Copy
Gene/Insert
  Gene/Insert name: mt-mKeima-P2A-FRB-Fis1
  Species: H. sapiens (human)
  Insert size (bp): 1341
  Mutation: mt-mKeima is fused with FRB-Fis1 via P2A seqeunce
  GenBank ID: NM_016068.3
  Entrez Gene: FIS1 (a.k.a. CGI-135, TTC11)
  Cloning method: Gibson Cloning
  Sequencing primers: 5′ CGCAAATGGGCGGTAGGCGTG; 3′ ATAGCGTAAAAGGAGCAACA
Terms and licenses: Academic/Nonprofit Terms; Industry Terms: Not Available to Industry
How to cite: pHAGE-mt-mKeima-P2A-FRB-Fis1 was a gift from Richard Youle (Addgene plasmid # 135295 ; http://n2t.net/addgene:135295 ; RRID:Addgene_135295)
